Addgene plasmid #20368: pESC-URA-GFP-Ubc9wt
Depositing lab: Judith Frydman. Depositing organization: Stanford University. Publication: Misfolded proteins partition between two distinct quality control compartments. Kaganovich D, Kopito R, Frydman J. Nature. 2008 Aug 28. 454(7208):1088-95. 10.1038/nature07195 PubMed 18756251.
Backbone
  Vector backbone: pESC-URA
  Backbone manufacturer: Stratagene
  Backbone size w/o insert (bp): 6600
  Vector type: Yeast Expression ; yeast/bacteria shuttle
  Selectable markers: URA3
Growth in bacteria
  Bacterial resistance: Ampicillin, 100 μg/mL
  Growth temperature: 37°C
  Growth strain: DH5alpha
  Copy number: High Copy
Gene/Insert
  Gene/Insert name: SUMO-conjugating enzyme Ubc9 (alt name: YDL064W)
  Species: S. cerevisiae (budding yeast)
  Insert size (bp): 474
  Entrez Gene: UBC9 (a.k.a. YDL064W)
  Tag / fusion protein: GFP (N terminal on insert)
  Cloning method: Restriction Enzyme; 5′ cloning site BamHI (not destroyed); 3′ cloning site HindIII (destroyed during cloning)
  Sequencing primers: 5′ ATTTTCGGTTTGTATTACTTC
Terms and licenses: Academic/Nonprofit Terms; Industry Terms: Not Available to Industry
How to cite: pESC-URA-GFP-Ubc9wt was a gift from Judith Frydman (Addgene plasmid # 20368 ; http://n2t.net/addgene:20368 ; RRID:Addgene_20368)
