[The description below was written by a language model from this plasmid's Addgene catalogue record.]
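Description:
pESC-URA-GFP-Ubc9wt is a yeast expression plasmid built on the commercial pESC-URA backbone (about 6.6 kb without insert), a yeast/bacteria shuttle vector. In Escherichia coli it is maintained as a high-copy plasmid under ampicillin selection, and in Saccharomyces cerevisiae it is selected through the URA3 auxotrophic marker, which complements uracil auxotrophy in ura3 host strains. The pESC series is generally known as a family of episomal vectors carrying galactose-inducible GAL1/GAL10 promoters, but this record lists neither the promoter nor the yeast replication origin, and no feature table is available to confirm them.

The payload is the wild-type S. cerevisiae UBC9 gene (YDL064W), a 474 bp coding sequence for the SUMO-conjugating enzyme, fused at its N terminus to GFP so that the protein can be followed by fluorescence microscopy in living cells. The insert was placed by restriction cloning between a BamHI site, which is retained, and a HindIII site, which was destroyed during cloning.

The associated publication concerns how misfolded proteins partition between distinct quality control compartments in the cell. The "wt" in the name indicates the unmutated enzyme, so the construct plausibly serves as a normally folded fluorescent reference for comparison with misfolding-prone variants, although the record does not state this role explicitly. More generally, it can be used to visualise the localisation and behaviour of GFP-tagged Ubc9 in budding yeast.
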