>Addgene plasmid #20368 | pESC-URA-GFP-Ubc9wt | addgene partial sequence | sequence record 26851 | 20368 with EGFP-C
TCGGCATGGACGAGCTGTACAAGCGCGGATCCTCCATGGGTGGTGGTCATCACATCATCATCATGGTAGT
AGTTTGTGTCTACAGCGTCTTCAGGAAGAAAGAAAAAAATGGAGAAAGGATCATCCATTTGGATTTTATG
CCAAACCAGTTAAGAAAGCTGATGGGTCCATGGATTTACAGAAATGGGAAGCTGGTATCCCAGGCAAAGA
AGGTACAAACTGGGCGGGTGGTGTGTACCCAATTACAGTCGAATATCCAAATGAATATCCTTCAAAACCT
CCAAAGGTTAAATTTCCAGCCGGATTTTATCATCCAAACGTGTATCCAAGTGGCACAATATGTTTAAGTA
TTTTAAATGAAGATCAAGATTGGAGACCCGCCATCACGTTAAAACAAATTGTTCTTGGGGTTCAGGATCT
TTTAGACTCTCCAAATCCAAATTCCCCTGCTCAAGAGCCTGCATGGAGATCATTTTCAAGAAATAAGGCG
GAATATGACAAGAAAGTTTTGCTTCAAGCTAAACAGTACTCTAAAGGTGGTAGTGAACAAAAACTTATTT
CTGAAGAAGATCTGTATTTTCAGGGTGGTGGTACTGTTAAAGAAACCGCTGCTGCTAAATTCGAACGCCA
GCACATGGACAGCTAGCTAAGATCCGCTCTAACCGAAAAGGAAGGAGTTAGACAACCTGAAGTCTANAGG
NNCCTATTTATTTTTTTATAGTTATGTTAGTATTAAGAACGTTATTTATATTTCAATTTTTCTTTTTTTC
TGTACAGACGCGTGTACGCATGTAACATATACTGAAAACCTTGCTTG
