>Addgene plasmid #20368 | pESC-URA-GFP-Ubc9wt | addgene partial sequence | sequence record 26852 | 20368 with GAL1
CCCGGATCTTCATGGTGAGCAAGGGCGAGGAGCTGTTCACCGGGGTGGTGCCCATCCTGGTCGAGCTGGA
CGGCGACGTAAACGGCCACAAGTTCAGCGTGTCCGGCGAGGGCGAGGGCGATGCCACCTACGGCAAGCTG
ACCCTGAAGTTCATCTGCACCACCGGCAAGCTGCCCGTGCCCTGGCCCACCCTCGTGACCACCCTGACCT
ACGGCGTGCAGTGCTTCAGCCGCTACCCCGACCACATGAAGCAGCACGACTTCTTCAAGTCCGCCATGCC
CGAAGGCTACGTCCAGGAGCGCACCATCTTCTTCAAGGACGACGGCAACTACAAGACCCGCGCCGAGGTG
AAGTTCGAGGGCGACACCCTGGTGAACCGCATCGAGCTGAAGGGCATCGACTTCAAGGAGGACGGCAACA
TCCTGGGGCACAAGCTGGAGTACAACTACAACAGCCACAACGTCTATATCATGGCCGACAAGCAGAAGAA
CGGCATCAAGGTGAACTTCAAGATCCGCCACAACATCGAGGACGGCAGCGTGCAGCTCGCCGACCACTAC
CAGCAGAACACCCCCATCGGCGACGGCCCCGTGCTGCTGCCCGACAACCACTACCTGAGCACCCAGTCCG
CCCTGAGCAAAGACCCCAACGAGAAGCGCGATCACATGGTCCTGCTGGA
